>Addgene plasmid #228635 | Enterovirus A71 (EV-A71) isolate 4643-TW98 3C protease with non-cleavable C-terminal His AviTag | addgene full sequence | sequence record 461427 | Addgene NGS Result
AGATCTCGATCCCGCGAAATTAATACGACTCACTATAGGGGAATTGTGAGCGGATAACAATTCCCCTCTA
GAAATAATTTTGTTTAACCTTAAGAAGGAGATATACACATGGGTCCTAGCCTGGATTTTGCGTTGTCATT
GCTGCGCCGTAATATCAGACAGGTTCAGACCGATCAGGGCCATTTCACCATGCTCGGAGTTCGCGATCGT
TTGGCGGTGCTCCCGCGTCACTCTCAGCCAGGTAAAACGATTTGGGTTGAACATAAATTAATAAACATAT
TGGACGCCGTTGAGCTGGTTGATGAACAGGGTGTAAACTTAGAACTGACTTTAGTGACCCTGGATACCAA
TGAAAAGTTTCGCGACATTACCAAATTTATCCCCGAAAATATCTCAGCCGCCTCAGATGCCACACTGGTT
ATCAACACTGAGCACATGCCCAGCATGTTTGTCCCGGTTGGAGATGTAGTTCAGTACGGTTTTCTTAACC
TGAGCGGTAAGCCTACACATCGTACCATGATGTATAACTTTCCGACGAAGGCTGGTCAGTGTGGGGGTGT
GGTTACGAGTGTTGGTAAAGTGATCGGGATACATATAGGAGGGAATGGTCGTCAGGGCTTTTGCGCTGGT
CTGAAACGTTCGTATTTTGCATCAGAACAGCTTGAGCACCATCATCACCACCATGGCCTGAACGATATTT
TTGAAGCGCAGAAAATTGAATGGCATGAATAATGACTCGAGCACCCGTCGACAAGCTTGCGGCCGCACTC
GAGCACCACCACCACCACCACTGAGATCCGGCTGCTAACAAAGCCCGAAAGGAAGCTGAGTTGGCTGCTG
CCACCGCTGAGCAATAACTAGCATAACCCCTTGGGGCCTCTAAACGGGTCTTGAGGGGTTTTTTGCTGAA
AGGAGGAACTATATCCGGATTGGCGAATGGG
[124 nt withheld, positions 942-1065]
C
[91 nt withheld, positions 1067-1157]
A
[49 nt withheld, positions 1159-1207]
CCTTTGACGTTGGAGTCCACGTTCTTT
[37 nt withheld, positions 1235-1271]
ACCCTATCTCGGTCTATTCTTTTGATTTATAAGGGATTTTGCCGATTTCGGCCTATTGGTTAAAAAATGA
GCTGATTTAACAAAAATTTAACGCGAATTTTAACAAAATATTAACGCTTACAATTTAGGTGGCACTTTTC
GGGGAAATGTGCGCGGAACCCCTATTTGTTTATTTTTCTAAATACATTCAAATATGTATCCGCTCATGAA
TTAATTCTTAGAAAAACTCATCGAGCATCAAATGAAACTGCAATTTATTCATATCAGGATTATCAATACC
ATATTTTTGAAAAAGCCGTTTCTGTAATGAAGGAGAAAACTCACCGAGGCAGTTCCATAGGATGGCAAGA
TCCTGGTATCGGTCTGCGATTCCGACTCGTCCAACATCAATACAACCTATTAATTTCCCCTCGTCAAAAA
TAAGGTTATCAAGTGAGAAATCACCATGAGTGACGACTGAATCCGGTGAGAATGGCAAAAGTTTATGCAT
TTCTTTCCAGACTTGTTCAACAGGCCAGCCATTACGCTCGTCATCAAAATCACTCGCATCAACCAAACCG
TTATTCATTCGTGATTGCGCCTGAGCGAGACGAAATACGCGATCGCTGTTAAAAGGACAATTACAAACAG
GAATCGAATGCAACCGGCGCAGGAACACTGCCAGCGCATCAACAATATTTTCACCTGAATCAGGATATTC
TTCTAATACCTGGAATGCTGTTTTCCCGGGGATCGCAGTGGTGAGTAACCATGCATCATCAGGAGTACGG
ATAAAATGCTTGATGGTCGGAAGAGGCATAAATTCCGTCAGCCAGTTTAGTCTGACCATCTCATCTGTAA
CATCATTGGCAACGCTACCTTTGCCATGTTTCAGAAACAACTCTGGCGCATCGGGCTTCCCATACAATCG
ATAGATTGTCGCACCTGATTGCCCGACATTATCGCGAGCCCATTTATACCCATATAAATCAGCATCCATG
TTGGAATTTAATCGCGGCCTAGAGCAAGACGTTTCCCGTTGAATATGGCTCATAACACCCCTTGTATTAC
TGTTTATGTAAGCAGACAGTTTTATTGTTCATGACCAAAATCCCTTAACGTGAGTTTTCGTTCCACTGAG
CGTCAGACCCCGTAGAAAAGATCAAAGGATCTTCTTGAGATCCTTTTTTTCTGCGCGTAATCTGCTGCTT
GCAAACAAAAAAACCACCGCTACCAGCGGTGGTTTGTTTGCCGGATCAAGAGCTACCAACTCTTTTTCCG
AAGGTAACTGGCTTCAGCAGAGCGCAGATACCAAATACTGTCCTTCTAGTGTAGCCGTAGTTAGGCCACC
ACTTCAAGAACTCTGTAGCACCGCCTACATACCTCGCTCTGCTAATCCTGTTACCAGTGGCTGCTGCCAG
TGGCGATAAGTCGTGTCTTACCGGGTTGGACTCAAGACGATAGTTACCGGATAAGGCGCAGCGGTCGGGC
TGAACGGGGGGTTCGTGCACACAGCCCAGCTTGGAGCGAACGACCTACACCGAACTGAGATACCTACAGC
GTGAGCTATGAGAAAGCGCCACGCTTCCCGAAGGGAGAAAGGCGGACAGGTATCCGGTAAGCGGCAGGGT
CGGAACAGGAGAGCGCACGAGGGAGCTTCCAGGGGGAAACGCCTGGTATCTTTATAGTCCTGTCGGGTTT
CGCCACCTCTGACTTGAGCGTCGATTTTTGTGATGCTCGTCAGGGGGGCGGAGCCTATGGAAAAACGCCA
GCAACGCGGCCTTTTTACGGTTCCTGGCCTTTTGCTGGCCTTTTGCTCACATGTTCTTTCCTGCGTTATC
CCCTGATTCTGTGGATAACCGTATTACCGCCTTTGAGTGAGCTGATACCGCTCGCCGCAGCCGAACGACC
GAGCGCAGCGAGTCAGTGAGCGAGGAAGCGGAAGAGCGCCTGATGCGGTATTTTCTCCTTACGCATCTGT
GCGGTATTTCACACCGCAATGGTGCACTCTCAGTACAATCTGCTCTGATGCCGCATAGTTAAGCCAGTAT
ACACTCCGCTATCGCTACGTGACTGGGTCATGGCTGCGCCCCGACACCCGCCAACACCCGCTGACGCGCC
CTGACGGGCTTGTCTGCTCCCGGCATCCGCTTACAGACAAGCTGTGACCGTCTCCGGGAGCTGCATGTGT
CAGAGGTTTTCACCGTCATCACCGAAACGCGCGAGGCAGCTGCGGTAAAGCTCATCAGCGTGGTCGTGAA
GCGATTCACAGATGTCTGCCTGTTCATCCGCGTCCAGCTCGTTGAGTTTCTCCAGAAGCGTTAATGTCTG
GCTTCTGATAAAGCGGGCCATGTTAAGGGCGGTTTTTTCCTGTTTGGTCACTGATGCCTCCGTGTAAGGG
GGATTTCTGTTCATGGGGGTAATGATACCGATGAAACGAGAGAGGATGCTCACGATACGGGTTACTGATG
ATGAACATGCCCGGTTACTGGAACGTTGTGAGGGTAAACAACTGGCGGTATGGATGCGGCGGGACCAGAG
AAAAATCACTCAGGGTCAATGCCAGCGCTTCGTTAATACAGATGTAGGTGTTCCACAGGGTAGCCAGCAG
CATCCTGCGATGCAGATCCGGAACATAATGGTGCAGGGCGCTGACTTCCGCGTTTCCAGACTTTACGAAA
CACGGAAACCGAAGACCATTCATGTTGTTGCTCAGGTCGCAGACGTTTTGCAGCAGCAGTCGCTTCACGT
TCGCTCGCGTATCGGTGATTCATTCTGCTAACCAGTAAGGCAACCCCGCCAGCCTAGCCGGGTCCTCAAC
GACAGGAGCACGATCATGCGCACCCGTGGGGCCGCCATGCCGGCGATAATGGCCTGCTTCTCGCCGAAAC
GTTTGGTGGCGGGACCAGTGACGAAGGCTTGAGCGAGGGCGTGCAAGATTCCGAATACCGCAAGCGACAG
GCCGATCATCGTCGCGCTCCAGCGAAAGCGGTCCTCGCCGAAAATGACCCAGAGCGCTGCCGGCACCTGT
CCTACGAGTTGCATGATAAAGAAGACAGTCATAAGTGCGGCGACGATAGTCATGCCCCGCGCCCACCGGA
AGGAGCTGACTGGGTTGAAGGCTCTCAAGGGCATCGGTCGAGATCCCGGTGCCTAATGAGTGAGCTAACT
TACATTAATTGCGTTGCGCTCACTGCCCGCTTTCCAGTCGGGAAACCTGTCGTGCCAGCTGCATTAATGA
ATCGGCCAACGCGCGGGGAGAGGCGGTTTGCGTATTGGGCGCCAGGGTGGTTTTTCTTTTCACCAGTGAG
ACGGGCAACAGCTGATTGCCCTTCACCGCCTGGCCCTGAGAGAGTTGCAGCAAGCGGTCCACGCTGGTTT
GCCCCAGCAGGCGAAAATCCTGTTTGATGGTGGTTAACGGCGGGATATAACATGAGCTGTCTTCGGTATC
GTCGTATCCCACTACCGAGATATCCGCACCAACGCGCAGCCCGGACTCGGTAATGGCGCGCATTGCGCCC
AGCGCCATCTGATCGTTGGCAACCAGCATCGCAGTGGGAACGATGCCCTCATTCAGCATTTGCATGGTTT
GTTGAAAACCGGACATGGCACTCCAGTCGCCTTCCCGTTCCGCTATCGGCTGAATTTGATTGCGAGTGAG
ATATTTATGCCAGCCAGCCAGACGCAGACGCGCCGAGACAGAACTTAATGGGCCCGCTAACAGCGCGATT
TGCTGGTGACCCAATGCGACCAGATGCTCCACGCCCAGTCGCGTACCGTCTTCATGGGAGAAAATAATAC
TGTTGATGGGTGTCTGGTCAGAGACATCAAGAAATAACGCCGGAACATTAGTGCAGGCAGCTTCCACAGC
AATGGCATCCTGGTCATCCAGCGGATAGTTAATGATCAGCCCACTGACGCGTTGCGCGAGAAGATTGTGC
ACCGCCGCTTTACAGGCTTCGACGCCGCTTCGTTCTACCATCGACACCACCACGCTGGCACCCAGTTGAT
CGGCGCGAGATTTAATCGCCGCGACAATTTGCGACGGCGCGTGCAGGGCCAGACTGGAGGTGGCAACGCC
AATCAGCAACGACTGTTTGCCCGCCAGTTGTTGTGCCACGCGGTTGGGAATGTAATTCAGCTCCGCCATC
GCCGCTTCCACTTTTTCCCGCGTTTTCGCAGAAACGTGGCTGGCCTGGTTCACCACGCGGGAAACGGTCT
GATAAGAGACACCGGCATACTCTGCGACATCGTATAACGTTACTGGTTTCACATTCACCACCCTGAATTG
ACTCTCTTCCGGGCGCTATCATGCCATACCGCGAAAGGTTTTGCGCCATTCGATGGTGTCCGGGATCTCG
ACGCTCTCCCTTATGCGACTCCTGCATTAGGAAGCAGCCCAGTAGTAGGTTGAGGCCGTTGAGCACCGCC
GCCGCAAGGAATGGTGCATGCAAGGAGATGGCGCCCAACAGTCCCCCGGCCACGGGGCCTGCCACCATAC
CCACGCCGAAACAAGCGCTCATGAGCCCGAAGTGGCGAGCCCGATCTTCCCCATCGGTGATGTCGGCGAT
ATAGGCGCCAGCAACCGCACCTGTGGCGCCGGTGATGCCGGCCACGATGCGTCCGGCGTAGAGGATCG
Features (pLannotate 1.2.2; 19 found; start..end, strand, type, name):
     21..39      +  promoter       T7 promoter: promoter for bacteriophage T7 RNA polymerase
     40..64      +  protein_bind   lac operator: The lac repressor binds to the lac operator to inhibit transcription in E. coli. This inhibition can be relieved by adding lactose or isopropyl-β-D-thiogalactopyranoside (IPTG). lac repressor encoded by lacI
     79..101     +  RBS            RBS: efficient ribosome binding site from bacteriophage T7 gene 10 (Olins and Rangwala, 1989)
    112..660     +  CDS            POLG_ECHO9 (fragment): Protein inferred from homology: Swiss-Prot protein existence level 3. [Protease 3C]: Major viral protease that mediates proteolytic processing of the polyprotein (By similarity). Cleaves host EIF5B, contributing to host translation shutoff (By similarity). Cleaves also host PABPC1, contributing to host translation shutoff (By similarity). From Echo 9 virus (EV-9) (Coxsackievirus A23).
    774..791     +  CDS            9xHis (fragment): 9xHis affinity tag
    801..850     +  CDS            SET1 (fragment): solubility-enhancement tag derived from T7 phage gene 10B
    858..905     +  terminator     T7 terminator: transcription terminator for bacteriophage T7 RNA polymerase
    942..1370    +  rep_origin     f1 ori (sequence partly withheld): f1 bacteriophage origin of replication; arrow indicates direction of (+) strand synthesis
   1423..1480    +  promoter       AmpR promoter (fragment): bla
   1489..2304    -  CDS            KanR: aminoglycoside phosphotransferase; aph(3')-Ia; confers resistance to kanamycin in bacteria or G418 (Geneticin®) in eukaryotes
   2426..3014    +  rep_origin     ori: high-copy-number ColE1/pMB1/pBR322/pUC origin of replication
   3200..3339    -  misc_feature   bom: basis of mobility region from pBR322
   3441..3632    -  CDS            rop: Rop protein, which maintains plasmids at low copy number; rop
   3649..4029    +  CDS            YPB1_ECOLX: Protein predicted: Swiss-Prot protein existence level 4. From Escherichia coli.
   4101..4392    -  CDS            TcR (fragment): tetracycline efflux protein; tet; confers resistance to tetracycline
   4407..4428    -  protein_bind   CAP binding site: CAP binding activates transcription in the presence of cAMP. E. coli catabolite activator protein
   4441..5523    -  CDS            lacI: lac repressor; lacI; The lac repressor binds to the lac operator to inhibit transcription in E. coli. This inhibition can be relieved by adding lactose or isopropyl-β-D-thiogalactopyranoside (IPTG).
   5524..5601    -  promoter       lacI promoter: lacI
   5609..5888    -  CDS            TcR (fragment): tetracycline efflux protein; tet; confers resistance to tetracycline
