[The description below was written by a language model from this plasmid's Addgene catalogue record and pLannotate feature annotations shown in this document.]
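Description:
Enterovirus A71 (EV-A71) isolate 4643-TW98 3C protease with non-cleavable C-terminal His AviTag is a 5,889 nt bacterial expression plasmid built on the pNIC-NOTAG-GG backbone, a pET-style vector into which the insert was placed by Golden Gate cloning. It is selected with kanamycin through an aph(3')-Ia KanR cassette and replicates from a ColE1/pMB1-family origin. The catalogue lists it as high copy, although the annotation also detects the pBR322-derived bom region and a rop gene, which normally moderates copy number. An f1 origin is present as well, and short tetracycline-resistance fragments appear to be non-functional backbone remnants.

The 621 bp insert encodes the EV-A71 3C protease (listed as isoform A), the main enteroviral protease responsible for processing the viral polyprotein. The automated annotation labels this reading frame by homology to the 3C region of an echovirus 9 polyprotein, which reflects the conservation of the enzyme among enteroviruses rather than a different origin. Expression is driven by a T7 promoter with an adjacent lac operator and the phage T7 gene 10 ribosome binding site, and it ends at a T7 terminator. A plasmid-borne lacI gene supplies repressor, so transcription is IPTG-inducible in hosts that provide T7 RNA polymerase.

Downstream of the protease, the table marks a polyhistidine stretch. The short segment after it is called a SET1 fragment, but it sits where the catalogued AviTag would be expected, so this is probably a mis-annotation. The His tag allows metal-affinity purification, and the AviTag is a substrate for site-specific biotinylation by BirA. Because the tag is non-cleavable, the purified protease keeps its biotin handle, which suits the stated purpose of assays that immobilise the protein through biotin-streptavidin binding.
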