Addgene plasmid #228635: Enterovirus A71 (EV-A71) isolate 4643-TW98 3C protease with non-cleavable C-terminal His AviTag
Purpose: Bacterial expression of the A71 3C protease for assays that require immobilization using biotin-streptavidin interaction
Depositing lab: ASAP Discovery & Frank von Delft. Depositing organization: University of Oxford.
Backbone
  Vector backbone: pNIC-NOTAG-GG
  Backbone manufacturer: Centre for Medicines Discovery
  Vector type: Bacterial Expression
Growth in bacteria
  Bacterial resistance: Kanamycin, 50 μg/mL
  Growth temperature: 37°C
  Growth strain: DH5alpha
  Copy number: High Copy
Gene/Insert
  Gene/Insert name: Enterovirus A71 3C protease isoform A
  Species: Enterovirus A71
  Insert size (bp): 621
  GenBank ID: JN544418.1
  Tag / fusion protein: His-Avi (C terminal on insert)
  Cloning method: Golden Gate
Terms and licenses: Academic/Nonprofit Terms; Industry Terms: Not Available to Industry
How to cite: Enterovirus A71 (EV-A71) isolate 4643-TW98 3C protease with non-cleavable C-terminal His AviTag was a gift from ASAP Discovery & Frank von Delft (Addgene plasmid # 228635 ; http://n2t.net/addgene:228635 ; RRID:Addgene_228635)
