>Addgene plasmid #228635 | Enterovirus A71 (EV-A71) isolate 4643-TW98 3C protease with non-cleavable C-terminal His AviTag | depositor partial sequence | sequence record 449296 | Coding region for expression
ATGGGTCCTAGCCTGGATTTTGCGTTGTCATTGCTGCGCCGTAATATCAGACAGGTTCAGACCGATCAGG
GCCATTTCACCATGCTCGGAGTTCGCGATCGTTTGGCGGTGCTCCCGCGTCACTCTCAGCCAGGTAAAAC
GATTTGGGTTGAACATAAATTAATAAACATATTGGACGCCGTTGAGCTGGTTGATGAACAGGGTGTAAAC
TTAGAACTGACTTTAGTGACCCTGGATACCAATGAAAAGTTTCGCGACATTACCAAATTTATCCCCGAAA
ATATCTCAGCCGCCTCAGATGCCACACTGGTTATCAACACTGAGCACATGCCCAGCATGTTTGTCCCGGT
TGGAGATGTAGTTCAGTACGGTTTTCTTAACCTGAGCGGTAAGCCTACACATCGTACCATGATGTATAAC
TTTCCGACGAAGGCTGGTCAGTGTGGGGGTGTGGTTACGAGTGTTGGTAAAGTGATCGGGATACATATAG
GAGGGAATGGTCGTCAGGGCTTTTGCGCTGGTCTGAAACGTTCGTATTTTGCATCAGAACAGCTTGAGCA
CCATCATCACCACCATGGCCTGAACGATATTTTTGAAGCGCAGAAAATTGAATGGCATGAA
